>Addgene plasmid #154493 | pEPYC0CM0284 | depositor full sequence | sequence record 299302 | pEPYC0CM0284 sequence 2471 bps
CTGCCGGAAATCGTCGTGGTATTCACTCCAGAGCGATGAAAACGTTTCAGTTTGCTCATGGAAAACGGTG
TAACAAGGGTGAACACTATCCCATATCACCAGCTCACCGTCTTTCATTGCCATACGAAATTCCGGATGAG
CATTCATCAGGCGGGCAAGAATGTGAATAAAGGCCGGATAAAACTTGTGCTTATTTTTCTTTACGGTCTT
TAAAAAGGCCGTAATATCCAGCTGAACGGTCTGGTTATAGGTACATTGAGCAACTGACTGAAATGCCTCA
AAATGTTCTTTACGATGCCATTGGGATATATCAACGGTGGTATATCCAGTGATTTTTTTCTCCATTTTAG
CTTCCTTAGCTCCTGAAAATCTCGATAACTCAAAAAATACGCCCGGTAGTGATCTTATTTCATTATGGTG
AAAGTTGGAACCTCTTACGTGCCCGATCAACTCGAGTGCCACCTGACGTCTAAGAAACCATTATTATCAT
GACATTAACCTATAAAAATAGGCGTATCACGAGGCAGAATTTCAGATAAAAAAAATCCTTAGCTTTCGCT
AAGGATGATTTCTGGAATTCGGTCTCAGGAGGTCAACATGGTGGAGCACGACACTCTGGTCTACTCCCAG
TCTCAGAAGATCAAAGGGCTATTGAGACTTTTCAACAAAGGATAATTTCGGGAAACCTCCTCGGATTCCA
TTGCCCAGCTATCTGTCACTTCATCGAAAGGACAGTAGAAAAGGAAGGTGGCTCCTACAAATGCCATCAT
TGCGATAAAGGAAAGGCTATCATTCAAGATCTCTCTGCCGACAGTGGTCCCAAAGATGGACCCCCACCCA
CGAGGAGCATCGTGGAAAAAGAAGAGGTTCCAACCACGTCTACAAAGCAAGTGGATTGATGTGACATCTC
CACTGACGTAAGGGATGACGCACAATCCCACTATCCTTCGCAAGACCCTTCCTCTATATAAGGAAGTTCA
TTTCATTTGGAGAGGACACGCTACTCGAGACCCTGCAGTCCGGCAAAAAAGGGCAAGGTGTCACCACCCT
GCCCTTTTTCTTTAAAACCGAAAAGATTACTTCGCGTTATGCAGGCTTCCTCGCTCACTGACTCGCTGCG
CTCGGTCGTTCGGCTGCGGCGAGCGGTATCAGCTCACTCAAAGGCGGTAATACGGTTATCCACAGAATCA
GGGGATAACGCAGGAAAGAACATGTGAGCAAAAGGCCAGCAAAAGGCCAGGAACCGTAAAAAGGCCGCGT
TGCTGGCGTTTTTCCACAGGCTCCGCCCCCCTGACGAGCATCACAAAAATCGACGCTCAAGTCAGAGGTG
GCGAAACCCGACAGGACTATAAAGATACCAGGCGTTTCCCCCTGGAAGCTCCCTCGTGCGCTCTCCTGTT
CCGACCCTGCCGCTTACCGGATACCTGTCCGCCTTTCTCCCTTCGGGAAGCGTGGCGCTTTCTCATAGCT
CACGCTGTAGGTATCTCAGTTCGGTGTAGGTCGTTCGCTCCAAGCTGGGCTGTGTGCACGAACCCCCCGT
TCAGCCCGACCGCTGCGCCTTATCCGGTAACTATCGTCTTGAGTCCAACCCGGTAAGACACGACTTATCG
CCACTGGCAGCAGCCACTGGTAACAGGATTAGCAGAGCGAGGTATGTAGGCGGTGCTACAGAGTTCTTGA
AGTGGTGGCCTAACTACGGCTACACTAGAAGAACAGTATTTGGTATCTGCGCTCTGCTGAAGCCAGTTAC
CTTCGGAAAAAGAGTTGGTAGCTCTTGATCCGGCAAACAAACCACCGCTGGTAGCGGTGGTTTTTTTGTT
TGCAAGCAGCAGATTACGCGCAGAAAAAAAGGATCTCAAGAAGATCCTTTGATCTTTTCTACGGGGTCTG
ACGCTCAGTGGAACGAAAACTCACGTTAAGGGATTTTGGTCATGAGATTATCAAAAAGGATCTTCACCTA
GATCCTTTTAAATTAAAAATGAAGTTTTAAATCAATCTAAAGTATATATGAGTAAACTTGGTCTGACAGC
TCGAGGCTTGGATTCTCACCAATAAAAAACGCCCGGCGGCAACCGAGCGTTCTGAACAAATCCAGATGGA
GTTCTGAGGTCATTACTGGATCTATCAACAGGAGTCCAAGCGAGCTCGATATCAAATTACGCCCCGCCCT
GCCACTCATCGCAGTACTGTTGTAATTCATTAAGCATTCTGCCGACATGGAAGCCATCACAAACGGCATG
ATGAACCTGAATCGCCAGCGGCATCAGCACCTTGTCGCCTTGCGTATAATATTTGCCCATGGTGAAAACG
GGGGCGAAGAAGTTGTCCATATTGGCCACGTTTAAATCAAAACTGGTGAAACTCACCCAGGGATTGGCTG
AGACGAAAAACATATTCTCAATAAACCCTTTAGGGAAATAGGCCAGGTTTTCACCGTAACACGCCACATC
TTGCGAATATATGTGTAGAAA
Features (pLannotate 1.2.2; 8 found; start..end, strand, type, name):
    346..443     -  promoter       cat promoter: promoter of the E. coli cat gene encoding chloramphenicol acetyltransferase
    529..572     -  terminator     bacterial terminator: putative bacterial transcription terminator
    653..998     +  promoter       CaMV 35S promoter: strong constitutive promoter from cauliflower mosaic virus
    950..996     +  promoter       minimal CaMV 35S promoter: minimal 35S promoter from cauliflower mosaic virus
   1019..1076    +  terminator     his operon terminator: This putative transcriptin terminator from the E. coli his operon has a 2-bp deletion introduced during synthesis. Its efficiency has not been determined.
   1271..1859    -  rep_origin     ori: high-copy-number ColE1/pMB1/pBR322/pUC origin of replication
   2042..2136    -  terminator     lambda t0 terminator: transcription terminator from phage lambda
   2160..345     -  CDS            cat (across the origin): CAT_ECOLX - Experimental evidence at protein level: Swiss-Prot protein existence level 1. This enzyme is an effector of chloramphenicol resistance in bacteria. From Escherichia coli. This protein is used as a marker in many commonly used cloning vectors, such as pACYC184.
