[The description below was written by a language model from this plasmid's Addgene catalogue record and pLannotate feature annotations shown in this document.]
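Description:
pEPYC0CM0284 is a small (about 2.5 kb) Phytobricks Level 0 part plasmid built on the pUAP1 universal acceptor backbone, a synthetic biology vector used to hold standardised DNA parts for Type IIS (Golden Gate/MoClo-style) assembly of plant constructs. It is maintained in E. coli from a high-copy ColE1/pUC-type origin and selected with chloramphenicol. Resistance comes from the cat gene, which is driven by its native cat promoter and followed by the lambda t0 terminator. Additional bacterial terminators, including a his operon terminator, flank the insert position and presumably insulate the cloned part from read-through transcription from the backbone.

The payload is a synthetic promoter part named 35s(ΔWRKY). The feature table identifies it as a roughly 350 bp cauliflower mosaic virus 35S promoter, including the minimal 35S core region at its 3′ end. The name suggests a 35S variant in which WRKY transcription factor binding sites have been removed or mutated, but the record does not describe the exact changes. The part was cloned using BpiI sites that were destroyed in the process, as is typical when a part is domesticated into a universal acceptor. The plasmid carries no coding sequence, reporter or plant terminator, so it is not an expression construct on its own. It serves as a promoter module to be combined with other Level 0 parts into plant transcription units. It comes from work on the rational design of minimal synthetic plant promoters, where it would plausibly be used to compare or dissect cis-regulatory element contributions to 35S activity.
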