Addgene plasmid #154493: pEPYC0CM0284
Purpose: Phytobricks Level 0 part
Depositing lab: Nicola Patron. Depositing organization: Earlham Institute. Publication: Rational design of minimal synthetic promoters for plants. Cai YM, Kallam K, Tidd H, Gendarini G, Salzman A, Patron NJ. Nucleic Acids Res. 2020 Aug 28. pii: 5897334. doi: 10.1093/nar/gkaa682. PubMed 32856047.
Backbone
  Vector backbone: pUAP1
  Vector type: Synthetic Biology
Growth in bacteria
  Bacterial resistance: Chloramphenicol, 25 μg/mL
  Growth temperature: 37°C
  Growth strain: NEB Stable
  Copy number: High Copy
Gene/Insert
  Gene/Insert name: 35s(ΔWRKY)
  Species: Synthetic
  Cloning method: Restriction Enzyme; 5′ cloning site BpiI (destroyed during cloning); 3′ cloning site BpiI (destroyed during cloning)
Terms and licenses: Academic/Nonprofit Terms; Industry Terms: Not Available to Industry
Depositor comments: Please visit https://www.biorxiv.org/content/10.1101/2020.05.14.095406v1 for bioRxiv preprint.
How to cite: pEPYC0CM0284 was a gift from Nicola Patron (Addgene plasmid # 154493 ; http://n2t.net/addgene:154493 ; RRID:Addgene_154493)
